Addgene plasmid #56645: mPapaya-Rab4a-7
Purpose: Localization: Ras GTPase, Excitation: 530, Emission: 541
Depositing lab: Michael Davidson. Depositing organization: Florida State University, Tallahassee. Publication: An engineered monomeric Zoanthus sp. yellow fluorescent protein. Hoi H, Howe ES, Ding Y, Zhang W, Baird MA, Sell BR, Allen JR, Davidson MW, Campbell RE. Chem Biol. 2013 Oct 24;20(10):1296-304. doi: 10.1016/j.chembiol.2013.08.008. Epub 2013 Oct 3. PubMed 24094838.
Backbone
  Vector backbone: mPapaya
  Backbone size w/o insert (bp): 4750
  Vector type: Mammalian Expression
  Selectable markers: Neomycin (select with G418)
Growth in bacteria
  Bacterial resistance: Kanamycin, 50 μg/mL
  Growth temperature: 37°C
  Growth strain: DH5alpha
  Copy number: High Copy
Gene/Insert
  Gene/Insert name: Rab4a (alt name: NM_004578.2)
  Species: H. sapiens (human)
  Entrez Gene: RAB4A (a.k.a. HRES-1, HRES-1/RAB4, HRES1, RAB4)
  Promoter: CMV
  Tag / fusion protein: mPapaya
  Cloning method: Unknown
  Sequencing primers: 5′ CMV-F; 3′ SV40pA-R
Terms and licenses: Academic/Nonprofit Terms; Industry Terms: Not Available to Industry
Depositor comments: . Excitation = 530; Emission = 541
How to cite: mPapaya-Rab4a-7 was a gift from Michael Davidson (Addgene plasmid # 56645 ; http://n2t.net/addgene:56645 ; RRID:Addgene_56645)
