[The description below was written by a language model from this plasmid's Addgene catalogue record and pLannotate feature annotations shown in this document.]
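Description:
mPapaya-Rab4a-7 is a mammalian expression plasmid that produces human Rab4a (RAB4A) fused to the monomeric yellow fluorescent protein mPapaya, a Zoanthus-derived protein with recorded excitation and emission maxima of 530 and 541 nm. The sequenced record is 5,343 nt. In the feature table, the CMV immediate early enhancer and promoter drive the mPapaya coding sequence (annotated as the mPapaya0.6 variant). A short remnant of the multiple cloning site follows and serves as a linker, then comes the RAB4A open reading frame, so the fluorescent protein sits at the N-terminus of the GTPase. This arrangement leaves the C-terminus of Rab4a free, which for Rab proteins is generally where lipid modification for membrane attachment occurs. An SV40 polyadenylation signal terminates the transcript; the small adjacent "large T antigen" fragment is probably just part of that SV40-derived region.

The backbone follows a common layout for fluorescent-protein fusion vectors. A single NeoR/KanR gene (Tn5 aminoglycoside phosphotransferase) is preceded by both a bacterial bla-type promoter and the SV40 enhancer/early promoter, and is followed by an HSV TK poly(A) signal. It therefore gives kanamycin resistance in E. coli and G418 selection in mammalian cells. A high-copy ColE1/pUC-type origin supports propagation in bacteria, and an f1 origin is also present. The short ble and bGH poly(A) hits are fragmentary annotations rather than functional elements.

The catalogue describes the purpose as a localization marker for this Ras-family small GTPase. Rab4a functions in vesicular and endosomal trafficking, so the construct is suited to fluorescence imaging of Rab4a-associated compartments in transfected mammalian cells.
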