Features (pLannotate 1.2.2; 16 found; start..end, strand, type, name):
      1..304     +  enhancer       CMV enhancer: human cytomegalovirus immediate early enhancer
    305..508     +  promoter       CMV promoter: human cytomegalovirus (CMV) immediate early promoter
    553..1263    +  CDS            mPapaya0.6: mPapaya0.6 is a fluorescent protein published in 2013, derived from Zoanthus sp.. It is reported to be a monomer.
   1264..1283    +  misc_feature   MCS (fragment): multiple cloning site
   1285..1938    +  CDS            RAB4A: RAB4A_HUMAN - Also known as RAB4. Experimental evidence at protein level: Swiss-Prot protein existence level 1. Small GTPase which cycles between an active GTP-bound and an inactive GDP-bound state (PubMed:15907487, PubMed:16034420). Involved in protein transport (PubMed:29425100). Plays a role in vesicular traffic. Mediates VEGFR2 endosomal trafficking to enhance VEGFR2 signaling (PubMed:29425100). Acts as a regulator of platelet alpha- granule release during activation and aggregation of platelets (By similarity). From Homo sapiens (Human).
   1964..2048    +  CDS            large T antigen (fragment): large T antigen from SV40 (simian virus 40)
   2071..2192    +  polyA_signal   SV40 poly(A) signal: SV40 polyadenylation signal
   2226..2654    -  rep_origin     f1 ori (sequence partly withheld): f1 bacteriophage origin of replication; arrow indicates direction of (+) strand synthesis
   2681..2785    +  promoter       AmpR promoter: bla
   2787..3144    +  promoter       SV40 promoter: SV40 enhancer and early promoter
   3179..3973    +  CDS            NeoR/KanR: aminoglycoside phosphotransferase from Tn5; aph(3')-II (or nptII); confers resistance to neomycin, kanamycin, and G418 (Geneticin®)
   3994..4146    +  CDS            ble (fragment): BLE_KLEPN - Experimental evidence at protein level: Swiss-Prot protein existence level 1. Binding protein with a strong affinity to the bleomycin family of antibiotics. Binds to CL990; an antimitotic-antibiotic compound. From Klebsiella pneumoniae.
   4205..4252    +  polyA_signal   HSV TK poly(A) signal: herpes simplex virus thymidine kinase polyadenylation signal (Cole and Stacy, 1985)
   4343..4359    -  polyA_signal   bGH poly(A) signal (fragment): bovine growth hormone polyadenylation signal
   4581..5169    +  rep_origin     ori: high-copy-number ColE1/pMB1/pBR322/pUC origin of replication
   5284..5343    +  enhancer       CMV enhancer (fragment): human cytomegalovirus immediate early enhancer
>Addgene plasmid #56645 | mPapaya-Rab4a-7 | addgene full sequence | sequence record 221562 | Addgene NGS Result
CGTTACATAACTTACGGTAAATGGCCCGCCTGGCTGACCGCCCAACGACCCCCGCCCATTGACGTCAATA
ATGACGTATGTTCCCATAGTAACGCCAATAGGGACTTTCCATTGACGTCAATGGGTGGAGTATTTACGGT
AAACTGCCCACTTGGCAGTACATCAAGTGTATCATATGCCAAGTACGCCCCCTATTGACGTCAATGACGG
TAAATGGCCCGCCTGGCATTATGCCCAGTACATGACCTTATGGGACTTTCCTACTTGGCAGTACATCTAC
GTATTAGTCATCGCTATTACCATGGTGATGCGGTTTTGGCAGTACATCAATGGGCGTGGATAGCGGTTTG
ACTCACGGGGATTTCCAAGTCTCCACCCCATTGACGTCAATGGGAGTTTGTTTTGGCACCAAAATCAACG
GGACTTTCCAAAATGTCGTAACAACTCCGCCCCATTGACGCAAATGGGCGGTAGGCGTGTACGGTGGGAG
GTCTATATAAGCAGAGCTGGTTTAGTGAACCGTCAGATCCGCTAGCGCTACCGGTCGCCACCATGGTGAG
CAAGGGCGAGGGGCAATCGAAGCATGGGCTAAAGGAGGAGATGACGGTGAAGTACCACATGGAAGGTTGC
GTTAATGGTCACAAATTTGTCATTACTGGAGAGGGCATTGGAAACCCTTTTAAGGGTAAGCAAACTGCAA
ATTTGTGTGTGATAGAAGGAGGCCCGCTGCCGTTCTCGGAGGACATTTTAAGTCCGGGTTTTAAATATGG
TGACCGGATTTTCACAGAGTACCCACAGGATATTGTAGATTACTTCAAGAACTCATGTCCAGCGGGCTAT
ACGTGGGAAAGGAGCTTCCTCTTTGAGGACGGAGCGGTCTGTCGATGCAACGTGGACATAACAGTCTCTG
AAAAGGAGAACTGCATCTATCACAAAAGTATCTTCAGAGGGGTGAATTTTCCCGCCGACGGCCCCGTAAT
GAAGAAAATGACCACTAATTGGGAAGCTAGTACCGAGAAAATTGTGCCTGTTCCAAAGCAAGGGATATTA
AAAGGAAAGGTCAAAATGTACCTATTGCTGAAGGATGGCGGTCGTTATCATTGCCAGTTTGATACGGTAT
ATAAAGCTAAATCAGTGCCCTCCAAGATGCCAGAATGGCATTTTATACAGCATAAGCTCCTTAGGGAGGA
CCGCTCTGATGCTAAAAACCAGAAATGGCAATTAACAGAACATGCAATCGCAGGCATGGACGAGCTGTAC
AAGTCCGGACTCAGATCTCGAGCCATGTCGCAGACGGCCATGTCCGAAACCTACGATTTTTTGTTTAAGT
TCTTGGTTATTGGAAATGCAGGAACTGGCAAATCTTGCTTACTTCATCAGTTTATTGAAAAAAAATTCAA
AGATGACTCAAATCATACAATAGGAGTGGAATTTGGTTCAAAGATAATAAATGTTGGTGGTAAATATGTA
AAGTTACAAATATGGGATACAGCAGGACAAGAACGATTCAGGTCCGTGACGAGAAGTTATTACCGAGGCG
CGGCCGGGGCTCTCCTCGTCTATGATATCACCAGCCGAGAAACCTACAATGCGCTTACTAATTGGTTAAC
AGATGCCCGAATGCTGGCGAGCCAGAACATTGTGATCATCCTTTGTGGAAACAAGAAGGACCTGGATGCA
GATCGTGAAGTTACCTTCTTAGAAGCCTCCAGATTTGCTCAAGAAAATGAGCTGATGTTTTTGGAAACAA
GTGCGCTCACAGGGGAGAATGTAGAAGAGGCTTTTGTACAGTGTGCAAGAAAAATACTTAACAAAATCGA
ATCAGGTGAGCTGGACCCAGAAAGAATGGGCTCAGGTATTCAGTACGGAGATGCTGCCTTGAGACAGCTG
AGGTCACCGCGGCGCGCACAGGCCCCGAACGCTCAGGAGTGTGGTTGTTAGGGATCCACCGGATCTAGAT
AACTGATCATAATCAGCCATACCACATTTGTAGAGGTTTTACTTGCTTTAAAAAACCTCCCACACCTCCC
CCTGAACCTGAAACATAAAATGAATGCAATTGTTGTTGTTAACTTGTTTATTGCAGCTTATAATGGTTAC
AAATAAAGCAATAGCATCACAAATTTCACAAATAAAGCATTTTTTTCACTGCATTCTAGTTGTGGTTTGT
CCAAACTCATCAATGTATCTTAACGCGTAAATTGTAAGCGTTAATATTTTGTTAAAATTCGCGTTAAATT
TTTGTTAAATCAGCTCATTTTTTAACCAATAGGCCGAAATCGGCAAAATCCCTTATAAATCAAAAGAATA
GACCGAGATAGGGT
[37 nt withheld, positions 2325-2361]
AAAGAACGTGGACTCCAACGTCAAAGG
[49 nt withheld, positions 2389-2437]
T
[91 nt withheld, positions 2439-2529]
G
[124 nt withheld, positions 2531-2654]
CAGGTGGCACTTTTCGGGGAAATGTGCGCGGAACCCCTATTTGTTTATTTTTCTAAATACATTCAAATAT
GTATCCGCTCATGAGACAATAACCCTGATAAATGCTTCAATAATATTGAAAAAGGAAGAGTCCTGAGGCG
GAAAGAACCAGCTGTGGAATGTGTGTCAGTTAGGGTGTGGAAAGTCCCCAGGCTCCCCAGCAGGCAGAAG
TATGCAAAGCATGCATCTCAATTAGTCAGCAACCAGGTGTGGAAAGTCCCCAGGCTCCCCAGCAGGCAGA
AGTATGCAAAGCATGCATCTCAATTAGTCAGCAACCATAGTCCCGCCCCTAACTCCGCCCATCCCGCCCC
TAACTCCGCCCAGTTCCGCCCATTCTCCGCCCCATGGCTGACTAATTTTTTTTATTTATGCAGAGGCCGA
GGCCGCCTCGGCCTCTGAGCTATTCCAGAAGTAGTGAGGAGGCTTTTTTGGAGGCCTAGGCTTTTGCAAA
GATCGATCAAGAGACAGGATGAGGATCGTTTCGCATGATTGAACAAGATGGATTGCACGCAGGTTCTCCG
GCCGCTTGGGTGGAGAGGCTATTCGGCTATGACTGGGCACAACAGACAATCGGCTGCTCTGATGCCGCCG
TGTTCCGGCTGTCAGCGCAGGGGCGCCCGGTTCTTTTTGTCAAGACCGACCTGTCCGGTGCCCTGAATGA
ACTGCAAGACGAGGCAGCGCGGCTATCGTGGCTGGCCACGACGGGCGTTCCTTGCGCAGCTGTGCTCGAC
GTTGTCACTGAAGCGGGAAGGGACTGGCTGCTATTGGGCGAAGTGCCGGGGCAGGATCTCCTGTCATCTC
ACCTTGCTCCTGCCGAGAAAGTATCCATCATGGCTGATGCAATGCGGCGGCTGCATACGCTTGATCCGGC
TACCTGCCCATTCGACCACCAAGCGAAACATCGCATCGAGCGAGCACGTACTCGGATGGAAGCCGGTCTT
GTCGATCAGGATGATCTGGACGAAGAGCATCAGGGGCTCGCGCCAGCCGAACTGTTCGCCAGGCTCAAGG
CGAGCATGCCCGACGGCGAGGATCTCGTCGTGACCCATGGCGATGCCTGCTTGCCGAATATCATGGTGGA
AAATGGCCGCTTTTCTGGATTCATCGACTGTGGCCGGCTGGGTGTGGCGGACCGCTATCAGGACATAGCG
TTGGCTACCCGTGATATTGCTGAAGAGCTTGGCGGCGAATGGGCTGACCGCTTCCTCGTGCTTTACGGTA
TCGCCGCTCCCGATTCGCAGCGCATCGCCTTCTATCGCCTTCTTGACGAGTTCTTCTGAGCGGGACTCTG
GGGTTCGAAATGACCGACCAAGCGACGCCCAACCTGCCATCACGAGATTTCGATTCCACCGCCGCCTTCT
ATGAAAGGTTGGGCTTCGGAATCGTTTTCCGGGACGCCGGCTGGATGATCCTCCAGCGCGGGGATCTCAT
GCTGGAGTTCTTCGCCCACCCTAGGGGGAGGCTAACTGAAACACGGAAGGAGACAATACCGGAAGGAACC
CGCGCTATGACGGCAATAAAAAGACAGAATAAAACGCACGGTGTTGGGTCGTTTGTTCATAAACGCGGGG
TTCGGTCCCAGGGCTGGCACTCTGTCGATACCCCACCGAGACCCCATTGGGGCCAATACGCCCGCGTTTC
TTCCTTTTCCCCACCCCACCCCCCAAGTTCGGGTGAAGGCCCAGGGCTCGCAGCCAACGTCGGGGCGGCA
GGCCCTGCCATAGCCTCAGGTTACTCATATATACTTTAGATTGATTTAAAACTTCATTTTTAATTTAAAA
GGATCTAGGTGAAGATCCTTTTTGATAATCTCATGACCAAAATCCCTTAACGTGAGTTTTCGTTCCACTG
AGCGTCAGACCCCGTAGAAAAGATCAAAGGATCTTCTTGAGATCCTTTTTTTCTGCGCGTAATCTGCTGC
TTGCAAACAAAAAAACCACCGCTACCAGCGGTGGTTTGTTTGCCGGATCAAGAGCTACCAACTCTTTTTC
CGAAGGTAACTGGCTTCAGCAGAGCGCAGATACCAAATACTGTTCTTCTAGTGTAGCCGTAGTTAGGCCA
CCACTTCAAGAACTCTGTAGCACCGCCTACATACCTCGCTCTGCTAATCCTGTTACCAGTGGCTGCTGCC
AGTGGCGATAAGTCGTGTCTTACCGGGTTGGACTCAAGACGATAGTTACCGGATAAGGCGCAGCGGTCGG
GCTGAACGGGGGGTTCGTGCACACAGCCCAGCTTGGAGCGAACGACCTACACCGAACTGAGATACCTACA
GCGTGAGCTATGAGAAAGCGCCACGCTTCCCGAAGGGAGAAAGGCGGACAGGTATCCGGTAAGCGGCAGG
GTCGGAACAGGAGAGCGCACGAGGGAGCTTCCAGGGGGAAACGCCTGGTATCTTTATAGTCCTGTCGGGT
TTCGCCACCTCTGACTTGAGCGTCGATTTTTGTGATGCTCGTCAGGGGGGCGGAGCCTATGGAAAAACGC
CAGCAACGCGGCCTTTTTACGGTTCCTGGCCTTTTGCTGGCCTTTTGCTCACATGTTCTTTCCTGCGTTA
TCCCCTGATTCTGTGGATAACCGTATTACCGCCATGCATTAGTTATTAATAGTAATCAATTACGGGGTCA
TTAGTTCATAGCCCATATATGGAGTTCCG
