>Addgene plasmid #56645 | mPapaya-Rab4a-7 | depositor partial sequence | sequence record 87534 | insert sequence
CCATGCTTAGTGACGTCAGATCCGCTAGCGCTACCGGTCGCCACCATGGTGAGCAAGGGCGAGGGGCAAT
CGAAGCATGGGCTAAAGGAGGAGATGACGGTGAAGTACCACATGGAAGGTTGCGTTAATGGTCACAAATT
TGTCATTACTGGAGAGGGCATTGGAAACCCTTTTAAGGGTAAGCAAACTGCAAATTTGTGTGTGATAGAA
GGAGGCCCGCTGCCGTTCTCGGAGGACATTTTAAGTCCGGGTTTTAAATATGGTGACCGGATTTTCACAG
AGTACCCACAGGATATTGTAGATTACTTCAAGAACTCATGTCCAGCGGGCTATACGTGGGAAAGGAGCTT
CCTCTTTGAGGACGGAGCGGTCTGTCGATGCAACGTGGACATAACAGTCTCTGAAAAGGAGAACTGCATC
TATCACAAAAGTATCTTCAGAGGGGTGAATTTTCCCGCCGACGGCCCCGTAATGAAGAAAATGACCACTA
ATTGGGAAGCTAGTACCGAGAAAATTGTGCCTGTTCCAAAGCAAGGGATATTAAAAGGAAAGGTCAAAAT
GTACCTATTGCTGAAGGATGGCGGTCGTTATCATTGCCAGTTTGATACGGTATATAAAGCTAAATCAGTG
CCCTCCAAGATGCCAGAATGGCATTTTATACAGCATAAGCTCCTTAGGGAGGACCGCTCTGATGCTAAAA
ACCAGAAATGGCAATTAACAGAACATGCAATCGCAGGCATGGACGAGCTGTACAAGTCCGGACTCAGATC
TCGAGCCATGTCGCAGACGGCCATGTCCGAAACCTACGATTTTTTGTTTAAGTTCTTGGTTATTGGAAAT
GCAGGAACTGGCAAATCTTGCTTACTTCATCAGTTTATTGAAAAAAAATTCAAAGATGACTCAAATCATA
CAATAGGAGTGGAATTTGGTTCAAAGATAATAAATGTTGGTGGTAAATATGTAAAGTTACAAATATGGGA
TACAGCAGGACAAGAACGATTCAGGTCCGTGACGAGAAGTTATTACCGAGGCGCGGCCGGGGCTCTCCTC
GTCTATGATATCACCAGCCGAGAAACCTACAATGCGCTTACTAATTGGTTAACAGATGCCCGAATGCTGG
CGAGCCAGAACATTGTGATCATCCTTTGTGGAAACAAGAAGGACCTGGATGCAGATCGTGAAGTTACCTT
CTTAGAAGCCTCCAGATTTGCTCAAGAAAATGAGCTGATGTTTTTGGAAACAAGTGCGCTCACAGGGGAG
AATGTAGAAGAGGCTTTTGTACAGTGTGCAAGAAAAATACTTAACAAAATCGAATCAGGTGAGCTGGACC
CAGAAAGAATGGGCTCAGGTATTCAGTACGGAGATGCTGCCTTGAGACAGCTGAGGTCACCGCGGCGCGC
ACAGGCCCCGAACGCTCAGGAGTGTGGTTGTTAGGGATCCACCGGATCTAGATAACTGATCATAATCAGC
CATACCACATGTAGAAGATAGCCC
